>Addgene plasmid #235261 | EF1a-mRuby2(miRE.FF5)-TS.FF5x1-bGH | addgene full sequence | sequence record 472796 | Addgene NGS Result
CGCTAGTAGACTGCAGGTGGGCCCGAGCTTAAGTAACTAACTAACAGGAAGAGTTTGTAGAAACGCAAAA
AGGCCATCCGTCAGGATGGCCTTCTGCTTAGTTTGATGCCTGGCAGTTTATGGCGGGCGTCCTGCCCGCC
ACCCTCCGGGCCGTTGCTTCACAACGTTCAAATCCGCTCCCGGCGGATTTGTCCTACTCAGGAGAGCGTT
CACCGACAAACAACAGATAAAACGAAAGGCCCAGTCTTCCGACTGAGCCTTTCGTTTTATTTGATGCCTG
GCAGTTCCCTACTCTCGCTTAGTAGTTAGACGTCCCCGAGATCCATGCTAGCGGTAATACGGTTATCCAC
AGAATCAGGGGATAACGCAGGAAAGAACATGTGAGCAAAAGGCCAGCAAAAGGCCAGGAACCGTAAAAAG
GCCGCGTTGCTGGCGTTTTTCCATAGGCTCCGCCCCCCTGACGAGCATCACAAAAATCGACGCTCAAGTC
AGAGGTGGCGAAACCCGACAGGACTATAAAGATACCAGGCGTTTCCCCCTGGAAGCTCCCTCGTGCGCTC
TCCTGTTCCGACCCTGCCGCTTACCGGATACCTGTCCGCCTTTCTCCCTTCGGGAAGCGTGGCGCTTTCT
CATAGCTCACGCTGTAGGTATCTCAGTTCGGTGTAGGTCGTTCGCTCCAAGCTGGGCTGTGTGCACGAAC
CCCCCGTTCAGCCCGACCGCTGCGCCTTATCCGGTAACTATCGTCTTGAGTCCAACCCGGTAAGACACGA
CTTATCGCCACTGGCAGCAGCCACTGGTAACAGGATTAGCAGAGCGAGGTATGTAGGCGGTGCTACAGAG
TTCTTGAAGTGGTGGCCTAACTACGGCTACACTAGAAGAACAGTATTTGGTATCTGCGCTCTGCTGAAGC
CAGTTACCTTCGGAAAAAGAGTTGGTAGCTCTTGATCCGGCAAACAAACCACCGCTGGTAGCGGTGGTTT
TTTTGTTTGCAAGCAGCAGATTACGCGCAGAAAAAAAGGATCTCAAGAAGATCCTTTGATCTTTTCTACG
GGGTCTGACGCTCAGTGGAACGGGGCCCAATCTGAATAATGTTACAACCAATTAACCAATTCTGATTAGA
AAAACTCATCGAGCATCAAATGAAACTGCAATTTATTCATATCAGGATTATCAATACCATATTTTTGAAA
AAGCCGTTTCTGTAATGAAGGAGAAAACTCACCGAGGCAGTTCCATAGGATGGCAAGATCCTGGTATCGG
TCTGCGATTCCGACTCGTCCAACATCAATACAACCTATTAATTTCCCCTCGTCAAAAATAAGGTTATCAA
GTGAGAAATCACCATGAGTGACGACTGAATCCGGTGAGAATGGCAAAAGTTTATGCATTTCTTTCCAGAC
TTGTTCAACAGGCCAGCCATTACGCTCGTCATCAAAATCACTCGCATCAACCAAACCGTTATTCATTCGT
GATTGCGCCTGAGCTAGACGAAATACGCGATCGCTGTTAAAAGGACAATTACAAACAGGAATCGAATGCA
ACCGGCGCAGGAACACTGCCAGCGCATCAACAATATTTTCACCTGAATCAGGATATTCTTCTAATACCTG
GAATGCTGTTTTTCCGGGGATCGCAGTGGTGAGTAACCATGCATCACCAGGAGTACGGATAAAATGCTTG
ATGGTCGGAAGAGGCATAAATTCCGTCAGCCAGTTTAGTCTGACCATCTCATCTGTAACATCATTGGCAA
CGCTACCTTTGCCATGTTTCAGAAACAACTCTGGCGCATCGGGCTTCCCATACAAGCGATAGATTGTCGC
ACCTGATTGCCCGACATTATCGCGAGCCCATTTATACCCATATAAATCAGCATCCATGTTGGAATTTAAT
CGCGGCCTCGACGTTTCCCGTTGAATATGGCTCATAACACCCCTTGTATTACTGTTTATGTAAGCAGACA
GTTTTATTGTTCATGATGATATATTTTTATCTTGTGCAATGTAACATCAGAGATTTTGAGACACGGGCAC
CTGCAGTCTTCGTACTGCTCCGGTGCCCGTCAGTGGGCAGAGCGCACATCGCCCACAGTCCCCGAGAAGT
TGGGGGGAGGGGTCGGCAATTGAACCGGTGCCTAGAGAAGGTGGCGCGGGGTAAACTGGGAAAGTGATGT
CGTGTACTGGCTCCGCCTTTTTCCCGAGGGTGGGGGAGAACCGTATATAAGTGCAGTAGTCGCCGTGAAC
GTTCTTTTTCGCAACGGGTTTGCCGCCAGAACACAGGTAAGTGCCGTGTGTGGTTCCCGCGGGCCTGGCC
TCTTTACGGGTTATGGCCCTTGCGTGCCTTGAATTACTTCCACGCCCCTGGCTGCAGTACGTGATTCTTG
ATCCCGAGCTTCGGGTTGGAAGTGGGTGGGAGAGTTCGAGGCCTTGCGCTTAAGGAGCCCCTTCGCCTCG
TGCTTGAGTTGAGGCCTGGCTTGGGCGCTGGGGCCGCCGCGTGCGAATCTGGTGGCACCTTCGCGCCTGT
CTCGCTGCTTTCGATAAGTCTCTAGCCATTTAAAATTTTTGATGACCTGCTGCGACGCTTTTTTTCTGGC
AAGATAGTCTTGTAAATGCGGGCCAAGATCTGCACACTGGTATTTCGGTTTTTGGGGCCGCGGGCGGCGA
CGGGGCCCGTGCGTCCCAGCGCACATGTTCGGCGAGGCGGGGCCTGCGAGCGCGGCCACCGAGAATCGGA
CGGGGGTAGTCTCAAGCTGGCCGGCCTGCTCTGGTGCCTGGCCTCGCGCCGCCGTGTATCGCCCCGCCCT
GGGCGGCAAGGCTGGCCCGGTCGGCACCAGTTGCGTGAGCGGAAAGATGGCCGCTTCCCGGCCCTGCTGC
AGGGAGCTCAAAATGGAGGACGCGGCGCTCGGGAGAGCGGGCGGGTGAGTCACCCACACAAAGGAAAAGG
GCCTTTCCGTCCTCAGCCGTCGCTTCATGTGACTCCACGGAGTACCGGGCGCCGTCCAGGCACCTCGATT
AGTTCTCGAGCTTTTGGAGTACGTCGTCTTTAGGTTGGGGGGAGGGGTTTTATGCGATGGAGTTTCCCCA
CACTGAGTGGGTGGAGACTGAAGTTAGGCCAGCTTGGCACTTGATGTAATTCTCCTTGGAATTTGCCCTT
TTTGAGTTTGGATCTTGGTTCATTCTCAAGCCTCAGACAGTGGTTCAAAGTTTTTTTCTTCCATTTCAGG
TGTCGTGAGAGCTCGTTTAGTGAACCGTCAGATCGCCTGGAGACGCCATCCACGCTGTAATGGCCACCAT
GGTGTCTAAGGGCGAAGAGCTGATCAAGGAAAATATGCGTATGAAGGTAAGTGTGCTCGCTTCGGCAGCA
CATATACTATGTTGAATGAGGCTTCAGTACTTTACAGAATCGTTGCCTGCACATCTTGGAAACACTTGCT
GGGATTACTTCTTCAGGGACTTCTTAACCCAACAGAAGGCTCGAGAAGGTATATTGCTGTTGACAGTGAG
CGAAGCACTCTGATTTGACAATTATAGTGAAGCCACAGATGTATAATTGTCAAATCAGAGTGCTTTGCCT
ACTGCCTCGGACTTCAAGGGGCTAGAATTCAAGGGGCTACTTTAGGAGCAATTATCTTGTTTACTAAAAC
TGAATACCTTGCTATCTCTTTGATACATTTTTACAAAGCTGAATTAAAATGGTATAAATTAAATCACTTT
TTTCAATTGTACTAACTTCGAGTCTTCTTTTTTTTTTTCACAGGTGGTCATGGAAGGTTCGGTCAACGGC
CACCAATTCAAATGCACAGGTGAAGGAGAAGGCAATCCGTACATGGGAACTCAAACCATGAGGATCAAAG
TCATCGAGGGAGGACCCCTGCCATTTGCCTTTGACATTCTTGCCACGTCGTTCATGTATGGCAGCCGTAC
TTTTATCAAGTACCCGAAAGGCATTCCTGATTTCTTTAAACAGTCCTTTCCTGAGGGTTTTACTTGGGAA
AGAGTTACGAGATACGAAGATGGTGGAGTCGTCACCGTCATGCAGGACACCAGCCTTGAGGATGGCTGTC
TCGTTTACCACGTCCAAGTCAGAGGGGTAAACTTTCCCTCCAATGGTCCCGTGATGCAGAAGAAGACCAA
GGGTTGGGAGCCTAATACAGAGATGATGTATCCAGCAGATGGTGGTCTGAGGGGATACACTCATATGGCA
CTGAAAGTTGATGGTGGTGGCCATCTGTCTTGCTCTTTCGTAACAACTTACAGGTCAAAAAAGACCGTCG
GGAACATCAAGATGCCCGGTATCCATGCCGTTGATCACCGCCTGGAAAGGTTAGAGGAAAGTGACAATGA
AATGTTCGTAGTACAACGCGAACACGCAGTTGCCAAGTTCGCCGGGCTTGGTGGTGGGATGGACGAGCTG
TACAAGTAACAACAAGCTTAAGCACTCTGATTTGACAATTACCTAGGAGGAGTTGCACCTGTGCCTTCTA
GTTGCCAGCCATCTGTTGTTTGCCCCTCCCCCGTGCCTTCCTTGACCCTGGAAGGTGCCACTCCCACTGT
CCTTTCCTAATAAAATGAGGAAATTGCATCGCATTGTCTGAGTAGGTGTCATTCTATTCTGGGGGGTGGG
GTGGGGCAGGACAGCAAGGGGGAGGATTGGGAAGACAATAGCAGGCATGCTGGGGATGCGGTGGGCTCTA
TGG
Features (pLannotate 1.2.2; 12 found; start..end, strand, type, name):
     68..95      -  terminator     rrnB T2 terminator: transcription terminator T2 from the E. coli rrnB gene
    227..270     +  terminator     rrnB T1 terminator: Escherichia coli rrnB; transcription terminator T1 from the E. coli rrnB gene
    438..1026    -  rep_origin     ori: high-copy-number ColE1/pMB1/pBR322/pUC origin of replication
   1116..1925    -  CDS            KanR: aminoglycoside phosphotransferase; aph(3')-Ia; confers resistance to kanamycin in bacteria or G418 (Geneticin®) in eukaryotes
   2065..2276    +  promoter       EF-1α core promoter: core promoter for human elongation factor EF-1α
   2277..2390    +  intron         EF-1α intron A (fragment): intron upstream of the start codon of human EF-1α
   3016..3219    +  intron         EF-1α intron A: truncated intron upstream of the start codon of human EF-1α
   3228..3262    +  promoter       TRE3GV promoter (fragment): 3rd-generation Tet-responsive promoter that can be activated by binding of Tet-On® 3G, optimized for retroviral and lentiviral vectors
   3289..3339    +  CDS            mRuby2 (fragment): mRuby2 is a basic (constitutively fluorescent) red fluorescent protein published in 2012, derived from Entacmaea quadricolor. It has moderate acid sensitivity.
   3598..3710    +  ncRNA          3' miR-30a: sequence downstream of the 71-nt precursor of the human miR-30a microRNA (Zeng et al., 2002) miRNA
   3752..4416    +  CDS            mRuby2 (fragment): monomeric red fluorescent protein derived from mRuby, with improved photophysical properties (Lam et al., 2012)
   4469..4693    +  polyA_signal   bGH poly(A) signal: bovine growth hormone polyadenylation signal
