[The description below was written by a language model from this plasmid's Addgene catalogue record and pLannotate feature annotations shown in this document.]
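Description:
EF1a-mRuby2(miRE.FF5)-TS.FF5x1-bGH is a compact mammalian expression plasmid for synthetic biology, assembled by Golden Gate cloning into the pShip.USI backbone. It is maintained in E. coli through a high-copy ColE1/pUC-type origin and selected with kanamycin via an aminoglycoside phosphotransferase (KanR) gene. The rrnB T1 and T2 bacterial terminators flank the backbone region, where they likely insulate it from read-through transcription.

The payload is a single transcription unit that implements the closed-loop form of the ComMAND microRNA circuit. The human EF1a promoter, annotated as the core promoter followed by portions of its intron A, drives the red fluorescent protein mRuby2 from Entacmaea quadricolor, and the transcript ends at a bovine growth hormone polyadenylation signal. In the feature table the mRuby2 coding sequence appears as two fragments, separated by an interval that contains miR-30a-derived flanking sequence. This fits the construct name, which indicates that a miRE-format (miR-30-based) hairpin for the synthetic FF5 microRNA is embedded within the reporter gene, presumably in an intron, although the record does not annotate one. The name also indicates one copy of the FF5 target site (TS.FF5x1) between the coding sequence and the polyA signal; this site is not annotated separately.

Because each transcript yields both the microRNA and its own target, the arrangement forms an incoherent feedforward loop intended to buffer mRuby2 output against differences in gene dosage. A short hit to a TRE3GV promoter fragment just upstream of the coding sequence is probably a shared leader or minimal-promoter sequence and does not imply Tet regulation. The plasmid serves as a fluorescent readout for characterizing dosage-controlled transgene expression in mammalian cells.
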