Addgene plasmid #235261: EF1a-mRuby2(miRE.FF5)-TS.FF5x1-bGH
Purpose: ComMAND closed-loop circuit regulating mRuby2 with miRE-FF5
Depositing lab: Kate Galloway. Depositing organization: Massachusetts Institute of Technology. Publication: Model-guided design of microRNA-based gene circuits supports precise dosage of transgenic cargoes into diverse primary cells. Love KS, Johnstone CP, Peterman EL, Gaglione S, Birnbaum ME, Galloway KE. Cell Syst. 2025 Apr 22:101269. doi: 10.1016/j.cels.2025.101269. PubMed 40300600.
Backbone
  Vector backbone: pShip.USI (upstream inverted)
  Backbone manufacturer: Galloway lab
  Backbone size w/o insert (bp): 2046
  Vector type: Mammalian Expression, Synthetic Biology
Growth in bacteria
  Bacterial resistance: Kanamycin, 50 μg/mL
  Growth temperature: 30°C
  Growth strain: NEB Stable
  Copy number: High Copy
Gene/Insert
  Gene/Insert name: mRuby2
  Species: Entacmaea quadricolor
  Insert size (bp): 711
  Promoter: EF1a (human EF1a)
  Cloning method: Golden Gate
  Sequencing primers: 5′ CATCAGAGATTTTGAGACAC; 3′ gcgtttctacaaactcttcc
Resource information
  A portion of this plasmid was derived from a plasmid made by: Addgene #90236
Terms and licenses: Academic/Nonprofit Terms; Industry Terms: Not Available to Industry
Depositor comments: Alt name: pKG2999 ; Please visit https://doi.org/10.1101/2024.06.25.600629 for bioRxiv preprint.
How to cite: EF1a-mRuby2(miRE.FF5)-TS.FF5x1-bGH was a gift from Kate Galloway (Addgene plasmid # 235261 ; http://n2t.net/addgene:235261 ; RRID:Addgene_235261)
