>Addgene plasmid #235261 | EF1a-mRuby2(miRE.FF5)-TS.FF5x1-bGH | depositor partial sequence | sequence record 463145 | mRuby2(miRE.FF5), mRuby2 with intronic microRNA
ATGGTGTCTAAGGGCGAAGAGCTGATCAAGGAAAATATGCGTATGAAGGTAAGTGTGCTCGCTTCGGCAG
CACATATACTATGTTGAATGAGGCTTCAGTACTTTACAGAATCGTTGCCTGCACATCTTGGAAACACTTG
CTGGGATTACTTCTTCAGGGACTTCTTAACCCAACAGAAGGCTCGAGAAGGTATATTGCTGTTGACAGTG
AGCGAAGCACTCTGATTTGACAATTATAGTGAAGCCACAGATGTATAATTGTCAAATCAGAGTGCTTTGC
CTACTGCCTCGGACTTCAAGGGGCTAGAATTCAAGGGGCTACTTTAGGAGCAATTATCTTGTTTACTAAA
ACTGAATACCTTGCTATCTCTTTGATACATTTTTACAAAGCTGAATTAAAATGGTATAAATTAAATCACT
TTTTTCAATTGTACTAACTTCGAGTCTTCTTTTTTTTTTTCACAGGTGGTCATGGAAGGTTCGGTCAACG
GCCACCAATTCAAATGCACAGGTGAAGGAGAAGGCAATCCGTACATGGGAACTCAAACCATGAGGATCAA
AGTCATCGAGGGAGGACCCCTGCCATTTGCCTTTGACATTCTTGCCACGTCGTTCATGTATGGCAGCCGT
ACTTTTATCAAGTACCCGAAAGGCATTCCTGATTTCTTTAAACAGTCCTTTCCTGAGGGTTTTACTTGGG
AAAGAGTTACGAGATACGAAGATGGTGGAGTCGTCACCGTCATGCAGGACACCAGCCTTGAGGATGGCTG
TCTCGTTTACCACGTCCAAGTCAGAGGGGTAAACTTTCCCTCCAATGGTCCCGTGATGCAGAAGAAGACC
AAGGGTTGGGAGCCTAATACAGAGATGATGTATCCAGCAGATGGTGGTCTGAGGGGATACACTCATATGG
CACTGAAAGTTGATGGTGGTGGCCATCTGTCTTGCTCTTTCGTAACAACTTACAGGTCAAAAAAGACCGT
CGGGAACATCAAGATGCCCGGTATCCATGCCGTTGATCACCGCCTGGAAAGGTTAGAGGAAAGTGACAAT
GAAATGTTCGTAGTACAACGCGAACACGCAGTTGCCAAGTTCGCCGGGCTTGGTGGTGGGATGGACGAGC
TGTACAAG
